Addgene plasmid #187113: pGEX-6P-1-hs-ALPS 1-ALPS2-EGFP
Purpose: Protein Expression
Depositing lab: Philipp Niethammer. Depositing organization: Memorial Sloan-Kettering Cancer Center. Publication: A synergy between mechanosensitive calcium- and membrane-binding mediates tension-sensing by C2-like domains. Shen Z, Belcheva KT, Jelcic M, Hui KL, Katikaneni A, Niethammer P. Proc Natl Acad Sci U S A. 2022 Jan 4;119(1). pii: 2112390119. doi: 10.1073/pnas.2112390119. PubMed 34969839.
Backbone
  Vector backbone: pGEX-6P-1
  Backbone size w/o insert (bp): 5701
  Total vector size (bp): 6044
  Vector type: Bacterial Expression
Growth in bacteria
  Bacterial resistance: Ampicillin, 100 μg/mL
  Growth temperature: 37°C
  Growth strain: DH5alpha
  Copy number: High Copy
Gene/Insert
  Gene/Insert name: ENSG00000101199
  Species: H. sapiens (human)
  Entrez Gene: ARFGAP1 (a.k.a. ARF1GAP, HRIHFB2281)
  Tag / fusion protein: EGFP (C terminal on insert)
  Cloning method: Unknown
  Sequencing primers: 5′ 5GEX; 3′ 3GEX
Terms and licenses: Academic/Nonprofit Terms; Industry Terms: Not Available to Industry
How to cite: pGEX-6P-1-hs-ALPS 1-ALPS2-EGFP was a gift from Philipp Niethammer (Addgene plasmid # 187113 ; http://n2t.net/addgene:187113 ; RRID:Addgene_187113)
