[The description below was written by a language model from this plasmid's Addgene catalogue record and pLannotate feature annotations shown in this document.]
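Description:
pGEX-6P-1-hs-ALPS 1-ALPS2-EGFP is a bacterial expression plasmid of about 6.0 kb, built on the pGEX-6P-1 backbone to produce a recombinant GST fusion protein in E. coli. It replicates from a ColE1/pMB1-type origin, listed as high copy, and is selected with ampicillin through the β-lactamase gene and its own promoter. The backbone also carries lacI under its native promoter. This supplies the lac repressor in cis, so expression stays regulated in the host. Short rop, bom, lacZα and yciV fragments in the annotation are backbone remnants with no evident role in the design.

The expression cassette is driven by the tac promoter, a strong trp/lac hybrid, followed by a lac operator, which makes transcription IPTG-inducible. The open reading frame begins with Schistosoma japonicum glutathione S-transferase. Next comes a roughly 340 bp fragment of human ARFGAP1, and then EGFP fused to the C terminus of the insert. The plasmid name indicates that the fragment covers the ALPS1 and ALPS2 motifs of ARFGAP1, generally known as amphipathic lipid packing sensor regions that bind membranes, although the feature table labels it only as an ARFGAP1 fragment. pGEX-6P vectors normally encode a PreScission protease site between GST and the insert so the tag can be removed, but this site is not annotated here.

The recorded purpose is protein expression. The design suits glutathione-affinity purification of a fluorescent ALPS probe. The associated publication concerns membrane tension sensing by membrane-binding domains, so a likely use is in vitro membrane-binding assays, though the record does not state this.
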