Features (pLannotate 1.2.2; 18 found; start..end, strand, type, name):
    183..211     +  promoter       tac promoter: strong E. coli promoter; hybrid between the trp and lac UV5 promoters
    219..235     +  protein_bind   lac operator: The lac repressor binds to the lac operator to inhibit transcription in E. coli. This inhibition can be relieved by adding lactose or isopropyl-β-D-thiogalactopyranoside (IPTG). lac repressor encoded by lacI
    258..911     +  CDS            GST26_SCHJA: Experimental evidence at protein level: Swiss-Prot protein existence level 1. GST isoenzymes appear to play a central role in the parasite detoxification system. Other functions are also suspected including a role in increasing the solubility of haematin in the parasite gut. From Schistosoma japonicum (Blood fluke).
    963..1301    +  CDS            ARFGAP1 (fragment): ARFG1_HUMAN - Also known as ARF1GAP. Experimental evidence at protein level: Swiss-Prot protein existence level 1. GTPase-activating protein (GAP) for the ADP ribosylation factor 1 (ARF1). Involved in membrane trafficking and /or vesicle transport. Promotes hydrolysis of the ARF1-bound GTP and thus, is required for the dissociation of coat proteins from Golgi-derived membranes and vesicles, a prerequisite for vesicle's fusion with target compartment. Probably regulates ARF1-mediated transport via its interaction with the KDELR proteins and TMED2. Overexpression induces the redistribution of th
   1317..2033    +  CDS            EGFP: EGFP is a basic (constitutively fluorescent) green fluorescent protein published in 1996, derived from Aequorea victoria. It is reported to be a rapidly-maturing weak dimer with moderate acid sensitivity.
   2061..2100    +  CDS            rop (fragment): Rop protein, which maintains plasmids at low copy number; rop
   2202..2242    +  misc_feature   bom (fragment): basis of mobility region from pBR322
   2347..2451    +  promoter       AmpR promoter: bla
   2452..3312    +  CDS            AmpR: β-lactamase; bla; confers resistance to ampicillin, carbenicillin, and related antibiotics
   3483..4071    +  rep_origin     ori: high-copy-number ColE1/pMB1/pBR322/pUC origin of replication
   4257..4308    -  misc_feature   bom (fragment): basis of mobility region from pBR322
   4315..4392    +  promoter       lacI promoter: lacI
   4393..5475    +  CDS            lacI: lac repressor; lacI; The lac repressor binds to the lac operator to inhibit transcription in E. coli. This inhibition can be relieved by adding lactose or isopropyl-β-D-thiogalactopyranoside (IPTG).
   5488..5509    +  protein_bind   CAP binding site: CAP binding activates transcription in the presence of cAMP. E. coli catabolite activator protein
   5524..5554    +  promoter       lac promoter: promoter for the E. coli lac operon
   5562..5578    +  protein_bind   lac operator: The lac repressor binds to the lac operator to inhibit transcription in E. coli. This inhibition can be relieved by adding lactose or isopropyl-β-D-thiogalactopyranoside (IPTG). lac repressor encoded by lacI
   5598..5771    +  CDS            lacZα: LacZα fragment of β-galactosidase; lacZ fragment
   6035..107     -  CDS            yciV (fragment) (across the origin): RNAAM_ECOLI - Also known as trpH From Escherichia coli (strain K12).
>Addgene plasmid #187113 | pGEX-6P-1-hs-ALPS 1-ALPS2-EGFP | addgene full sequence | sequence record 368579 | Addgene NGS Result
AGCTTATCGACTGCACGGTGCACCAATGCTTCTGGCGTCAGGCAGCCATCGGAAGCTGTGGTATGGCTGT
GCAGGTCGTAAATCACTGCATAATTCGTGTCGCTCAAGGCGCACTCCCGTTCTGGATAATGTTTTTTGCG
CCGACATCATAACGGTTCTGGCAAATATTCTGAAATGAGCTGTTGACAATTAATCATCGGCTCGTATAAT
GTGTGGAATTGTGAGCGGATAACAATTTCACACAGGAAACAGTATTCATGTCCCCTATACTAGGTTATTG
GAAAATTAAGGGCCTTGTGCAACCCACTCGACTTCTTTTGGAATATCTTGAAGAAAAATATGAAGAGCAT
TTGTATGAGCGCGATGAAGGTGATAAATGGCGAAACAAAAAGTTTGAATTGGGTTTGGAGTTTCCCAATC
TTCCTTATTATATTGATGGTGATGTTAAATTAACACAGTCTATGGCCATCATACGTTATATAGCTGACAA
GCACAACATGTTGGGTGGTTGTCCAAAAGAGCGTGCAGAGATTTCAATGCTTGAAGGAGCGGTTTTGGAT
ATTAGATACGGTGTTTCGAGAATTGCATATAGTAAAGACTTTGAAACTCTCAAAGTTGATTTTCTTAGCA
AGCTACCTGAAATGCTGAAAATGTTCGAAGATCGTTTATGTCATAAAACATATTTAAATGGTGATCATGT
AACCCATCCTGACTTCATGTTGTATGACGCTCTTGATGTTGTTTTATACATGGACCCAATGTGCCTGGAT
GCGTTCCCAAAATTAGTTTGTTTTAAAAAACGTATTGAAGCTATCCCACAAATTGATAAGTACTTGAAAT
CCAGCAAGTATATAGCATGGCCTTTGCAGGGCTGGCAAGCCACGTTTGGTGGTGGCGACCATCCTCCAAA
ATCGGATCTGGAAGTTCTGTTCCAGGGGCCCCTGGGATCCCCGGAATTCATGCCTCAGAAGAAAGAAGAT
GACTTCCTCAACAACGCCATGTCCTCCCTGTACTCGGGCTGGAGCAGCTTCACCACTGGAGCCAGCCGGT
TTGCCTCGGCAGCCAAGGAGGGCGCTACAAAGTTTGGATCCCAAGCGAGTCAGAAGGCGTCCGAGCTGGG
CCACAGCCTGAACGAGAACGTCCTCAAGCCTGCGCAGGAGAAGGTGAAGGAGGGAAAGATTTTTGATGAT
GTCTCCAGTGGGGTCTCTCAGTTGGCGTCCAAGGTCCAGGGAGTCGGTAGTAAGGGATGGCGGGACGTCA
CCACCTTTTTTTCGGGGAAAGCAGAGGGCCCCTTGGACAGCGGACCGGTCGCCACCATGGTGAGCAAGGG
CGAGGAGCTGTTCACCGGGGTGGTGCCCATCCTGGTCGAGCTGGACGGCGACGTAAACGGCCACAAGTTC
AGCGTGTCCGGCGAGGGCGAGGGCGATGCCACCTACGGCAAGCTGACCCTGAAGTTCATCTGCACCACCG
GCAAGCTGCCCGTGCCCTGGCCCACCCTCGTGACCACCCTGACCTACGGCGTGCAGTGCTTCAGCCGCTA
CCCCGACCACATGAAGCAGCACGACTTCTTCAAGTCCGCCATGCCCGAAGGCTACGTCCAGGAGCGCACC
ATCTTCTTCAAGGACGACGGCAACTACAAGACCCGCGCCGAGGTGAAGTTCGAGGGCGACACCCTGGTGA
ACCGCATCGAGCTGAAGGGCATCGACTTCAAGGAGGACGGCAACATCCTGGGGCACAAGCTGGAGTACAA
CTACAACAGCCACAACGTCTATATCATGGCCGACAAGCAGAAGAACGGCATCAAGGTGAACTTCAAGATC
CGCCACAACATCGAGGACGGCAGCGTGCAGCTCGCCGACCACTACCAGCAGAACACCCCCATCGGCGACG
GCCCCGTGCTGCTGCCCGACAACCACTACCTGAGCACCCAGTCCGCCCTGAGCAAAGACCCCAACGAGAA
GCGCGATCACATGGTCCTGCTGGAGTTCGTGACCGCCGCCGGGATCACTCTCGGCATGGACGAGCTGTAC
AAGGCGGCCGCATCGTGACTGACTGACGATCTGCCTCGCGCGTTTCGGTGATGACGGTGAAAACCTCTGA
CACATGCAGCTCCCGGAGACGGTCACAGCTTGTCTGTAAGCGGATGCCGGGAGCAGACAAGCCCGTCAGG
GCGCGTCAGCGGGTGTTGGCGGGTGTCGGGGCGCAGCCATGACCCAGTCACGTAGCGATAGCGGAGTGTA
TAATTCTTGAAGACGAAAGGGCCTCGTGATACGCCTATTTTTATAGGTTAATGTCATGATAATAATGGTT
TCTTAGACGTCAGGTGGCACTTTTCGGGGAAATGTGCGCGGAACCCCTATTTGTTTATTTTTCTAAATAC
ATTCAAATATGTATCCGCTCATGAGACAATAACCCTGATAAATGCTTCAATAATATTGAAAAAGGAAGAG
TATGAGTATTCAACATTTCCGTGTCGCCCTTATTCCCTTTTTTGCGGCATTTTGCCTTCCTGTTTTTGCT
CACCCAGAAACGCTGGTGAAAGTAAAAGATGCTGAAGATCAGTTGGGTGCACGAGTGGGTTACATCGAAC
TGGATCTCAACAGCGGTAAGATCCTTGAGAGTTTTCGCCCCGAAGAACGTTTTCCAATGATGAGCACTTT
TAAAGTTCTGCTATGTGGCGCGGTATTATCCCGTGTTGACGCCGGGCAAGAGCAACTCGGTCGCCGCATA
CACTATTCTCAGAATGACTTGGTTGAGTACTCACCAGTCACAGAAAAGCATCTTACGGATGGCATGACAG
TAAGAGAATTATGCAGTGCTGCCATAACCATGAGTGATAACACTGCGGCCAACTTACTTCTGACAACGAT
CGGAGGACCGAAGGAGCTAACCGCTTTTTTGCACAACATGGGGGATCATGTAACTCGCCTTGATCGTTGG
GAACCGGAGCTGAATGAAGCCATACCAAACGACGAGCGTGACACCACGATGCCTGCAGCAATGGCAACAA
CGTTGCGCAAACTATTAACTGGCGAACTACTTACTCTAGCTTCCCGGCAACAATTAATAGACTGGATGGA
GGCGGATAAAGTTGCAGGACCACTTCTGCGCTCGGCCCTTCCGGCTGGCTGGTTTATTGCTGATAAATCT
GGAGCCGGTGAGCGTGGGTCTCGCGGTATCATTGCAGCACTGGGGCCAGATGGTAAGCCCTCCCGTATCG
TAGTTATCTACACGACGGGGAGTCAGGCAACTATGGATGAACGAAATAGACAGATCGCTGAGATAGGTGC
CTCACTGATTAAGCATTGGTAACTGTCAGACCAAGTTTACTCATATATACTTTAGATTGATTTAAAACTT
CATTTTTAATTTAAAAGGATCTAGGTGAAGATCCTTTTTGATAATCTCATGACCAAAATCCCTTAACGTG
AGTTTTCGTTCCACTGAGCGTCAGACCCCGTAGAAAAGATCAAAGGATCTTCTTGAGATCCTTTTTTTCT
GCGCGTAATCTGCTGCTTGCAAACAAAAAAACCACCGCTACCAGCGGTGGTTTGTTTGCCGGATCAAGAG
CTACCAACTCTTTTTCCGAAGGTAACTGGCTTCAGCAGAGCGCAGATACCAAATACTGTCCTTCTAGTGT
AGCCGTAGTTAGGCCACCACTTCAAGAACTCTGTAGCACCGCCTACATACCTCGCTCTGCTAATCCTGTT
ACCAGTGGCTGCTGCCAGTGGCGATAAGTCGTGTCTTACCGGGTTGGACTCAAGACGATAGTTACCGGAT
AAGGCGCAGCGGTCGGGCTGAACGGGGGGTTCGTGCACACAGCCCAGCTTGGAGCGAACGACCTACACCG
AACTGAGATACCTACAGCGTGAGCTATGAGAAAGCGCCACGCTTCCCGAAGGGAGAAAGGCGGACAGGTA
TCCGGTAAGCGGCAGGGTCGGAACAGGAGAGCGCACGAGGGAGCTTCCAGGGGGAAACGCCTGGTATCTT
TATAGTCCTGTCGGGTTTCGCCACCTCTGACTTGAGCGTCGATTTTTGTGATGCTCGTCAGGGGGGCGGA
GCCTATGGAAAAACGCCAGCAACGCGGCCTTTTTACGGTTCCTGGCCTTTTGCTGGCCTTTTGCTCACAT
GTTCTTTCCTGCGTTATCCCCTGATTCTGTGGATAACCGTATTACCGCCTTTGAGTGAGCTGATACCGCT
CGCCGCAGCCGAACGACCGAGCGCAGCGAGTCAGTGAGCGAGGAAGCGGAAGAGCGCCTGATGCGGTATT
TTCTCCTTACGCATCTGTGCGGTATTTCACACCGCATAAATTCCGACACCATCGAATGGCGCAAAACCTT
TCGCGGTATGGCATGATAGCGCCCGGAAGAGAGTCAATTCAGGGTGGTGAATGTGAAACCAGTAACGTTA
TACGATGTCGCAGAGTATGCCGGTGTCTCTTATCAGACCGTTTCCCGCGTGGTGAACCAGGCCAGCCACG
TTTCTGCGAAAACGCGGGAAAAAGTGGAAGCGGCGATGGCGGAGCTGAATTACATTCCCAACCGCGTGGC
ACAACAACTGGCGGGCAAACAGTCGTTGCTGATTGGCGTTGCCACCTCCAGTCTGGCCCTGCACGCGCCG
TCGCAAATTGTCGCGGCGATTAAATCTCGCGCCGATCAACTGGGTGCCAGCGTGGTGGTGTCGATGGTAG
AACGAAGCGGCGTCGAAGCCTGTAAAGCGGCGGTGCACAATCTTCTCGCGCAACGCGTCAGTGGGCTGAT
CATTAACTATCCGCTGGATGACCAGGATGCCATTGCTGTGGAAGCTGCCTGCACTAATGTTCCGGCGTTA
TTTCTTGATGTCTCTGACCAGACACCCATCAACAGTATTATTTTCTCCCATGAAGACGGTACGCGACTGG
GCGTGGAGCATCTGGTCGCATTGGGTCACCAGCAAATCGCGCTGTTAGCGGGCCCATTAAGTTCTGTCTC
GGCGCGTCTGCGTCTGGCTGGCTGGCATAAATATCTCACTCGCAATCAAATTCAGCCGATAGCGGAACGG
GAAGGCGACTGGAGTGCCATGTCCGGTTTTCAACAAACCATGCAAATGCTGAATGAGGGCATCGTTCCCA
CTGCGATGCTGGTTGCCAACGATCAGATGGCGCTGGGCGCAATGCGCGCCATTACCGAGTCCGGGCTGCG
CGTTGGTGCGGATATCTCGGTAGTGGGATACGACGATACCGAAGACAGCTCATGTTATATCCCGCCGTTA
ACCACCATCAAACAGGATTTTCGCCTGCTGGGGCAAACCAGCGTGGACCGCTTGCTGCAACTCTCTCAGG
GCCAGGCGGTGAAGGGCAATCAGCTGTTGCCCGTCTCACTGGTGAAAAGAAAAACCACGCTAGCGCCCAA
TACGCAAACCGCCTCTCCCCGCGCGTTGGCCGATTCATTAATGCAGCTGGCACGACAGGTTTCCCGACTG
GAAAGCGGGCAGTGAGCGCAACGCAATTAATGTAAGTTAGCTCACTCATTAGGCACCCCAGGCTTTACAC
TTTATGCTTCCGGCTCGTATGTTGTGTGGAATTGTGAGCGGATAACAATTTCACACAGGAAACAGCTATG
ACCATGATTACGGATTCACTGGCCGTCGTTTTACAACGTCGTGACTGGGAAAACCCTGGCGTTACCCAAC
TTAATCGCCTTGCAGCACATCCCCCTTTCGCCAGCTGGCGTAATAGCGAAGAGGCCCGCACCGATCGCCC
TTCCCAACAGTTGCGCAGCCTGAATGGCGAATGGCGCTTTGCCTGGTTTCCGGCACCAGAAGCGGTGCCG
GAAAGCTGGCTGGAGTGCGATCTTCCTGAGGCCGATACTGTCGTCGTCCCCTCAAACTGGCAGATGCACG
GTTACGATGCGCCCATCTACACCAACGTGACCTATCCCATTACGGTCAATCCGCCGTTTGTTCCCACGGA
GAATCCGACGGGTTGTTACTCGCTCACATTTAATGTTGATGAAAGCTGGCTACAGGAAGGCCAGACGCGA
ATTATTTTTGATGGCGTTGGAATT
